>Addgene plasmid #250073 | pGEX-gamma2-syntrophin-PDZ-1 | addgene full sequence | sequence record 497982 | Addgene NGS Result
GCTTATCGACTGCACGGTGCACCAATGCTTCTGGCGTCAGGCAGCCATCGGAAGCTGTGGTATGGCTGTG
CAGGTCGTAAATCACTGCATAATTCGTGTCGCTCAAGGCGCACTCCCGTTCTGGATAATGTTTTTTGCGC
CGACATCATAACGGTTCTGGCAAATATTCTGAAATGAGCTGTTGACAATTAATCATCGGCTCGTATAATG
TGTGGAATTGTGAGCGGATAACAATTTCACACAGGAAACAGTATTCATGTCCCCTATACTAGGTTATTGG
AAAATTAAGGGCCTTGTGCAACCCACTCGACTTCTTTTGGAATATCTTGAAGAAAAATATGAAGAGCATT
TGTATGAGCGCGATGAAGGTGATAAATGGCGAAACAAAAAGTTTGAATTGGGTTTGGAGTTTCCCAATCT
TCCTTATTATATTGATGGTGATGTTAAATTAACACAGTCTATGGCCATCATACGTTATATAGCTGACAAG
CACAACATGTTGGGTGGTTGTCCAAAAGAGCGTGCAGAGATTTCAATGCTTGAAGGAGCGGTTTTGGATA
TTAGATACGGTGTTTCGAGAATTGCATATAGTAAAGACTTTGAAACTCTCAAAGTTGATTTTCTTAGCAA
GCTACCTGAAATGCTGAAAATGTTCGAAGATCGTTTATGTCATAAAACATATTTAAATGGTGATCATGTA
ACCCATCCTGACTTCATGTTGTATGACGCTCTTGATGTTGTTTTATACATGGACCCAATGTGCCTGGATG
CGTTCCCAAAATTAGTTTGTTTTAAAAAACGTATTGAAGCTATCCCACAAATTGATAAGTACTTGAAATC
CAGCAAGTATATAGCATGGCCTTTGCAGGGCTGGCAAGCCACGTTTGGTGGTGGCGACCATCCTCCAAAA
TCGGATCTGGTTCCGCGTGGATCCACCGTTACCCTGCGTCGTCAGCCGGTGGGCGGTCTGGGTCTGTCTA
TCAAAGGTGGTGCGGAACACGGTGTGCCGGTTGTTATCAGCAAAATCTTCAAAGACCAGGCGGCAGATCA
GACCGAAATGCTGTTCATCGGTGACGCGGTTCTGCAGGTTAACGGTATCAACGTGGAAAACGCGACCCAC
GAAGAAGTTGTTCACCTGCTGCGTAACGCGGGTGACGATGTTACCATTACCGTTGAATACCTGCGCCTCG
AGCGGCCGCATCGTGACTGACTGACGATCTGCCTCGCGCGTTTCGGTGATGACGGTGAAAACCTCTGACA
CATGCAGCTCCCGGAGACGGTCACAGCTTGTCTGTAAGCGGATGCCGGGAGCAGACAAGCCCGTCAGGGC
GCGTCAGCGGGTGTTGGCGGGTGTCGGGGCGCAGCCATGACCCAGTCACGTAGCGATAGCGGAGTGTATA
ATTCTTGAAGACGAAAGGGCCTCGTGATACGCCTATTTTTATAGGTTAATGTCATGATAATAATGGTTTC
TTAGACGTCAGGTGGCACTTTTCGGGGAAATGTGCGCGGAACCCCTATTTGTTTATTTTTCTAAATACAT
TCAAATATGTATCCGCTCATGAGACAATAACCCTGATAAATGCTTCAATAATATTGAAAAAGGAAGAGTA
TGAGTATTCAACATTTCCGTGTCGCCCTTATTCCCTTTTTTGCGGCATTTTGCCTTCCTGTTTTTGCTCA
CCCAGAAACGCTGGTGAAAGTAAAAGATGCTGAAGATCAGTTGGGTGCACGAGTGGGTTACATCGAACTG
GATCTCAACAGCGGTAAGATCCTTGAGAGTTTTCGCCCCGAAGAACGTTTTCCAATGATGAGCACTTTTA
AAGTTCTGCTATGTGGCGCGGTATTATCCCGTGTTGACGCCGGGCAAGAGCAACTCGGTCGCCGCATACA
CTATTCTCAGAATGACTTGGTTGAGTACTCACCAGTCACAGAAAAGCATCTTACGGATGGCATGACAGTA
AGAGAATTATGCAGTGCTGCCATAACCATGAGTGATAACACTGCGGCCAACTTACTTCTGACAACGATCG
GAGGACCGAAGGAGCTAACCGCTTTTTTGCACAACATGGGGGATCATGTAACTCGCCTTGATCGTTGGGA
ACCGGAGCTGAATGAAGCCATACCAAACGACGAGCGTGACACCACGATGCCTGCAGCAATGGCAACAACG
TTGCGCAAACTATTAACTGGCGAACTACTTACTCTAGCTTCCCGGCAACAATTAATAGACTGGATGGAGG
CGGATAAAGTTGCAGGACCACTTCTGCGCTCGGCCCTTCCGGCTGGCTGGTTTATTGCTGATAAATCTGG
AGCCGGTGAGCGTGGGTCTCGCGGTATCATTGCAGCACTGGGGCCAGATGGTAAGCCCTCCCGTATCGTA
GTTATCTACACGACGGGGAGTCAGGCAACTATGGATGAACGAAATAGACAGATCGCTGAGATAGGTGCCT
CACTGATTAAGCATTGGTAACTGTCAGACCAAGTTTACTCATATATACTTTAGATTGATTTAAAACTTCA
TTTTTAATTTAAAAGGATCTAGGTGAAGATCCTTTTTGATAATCTCATGACCAAAATCCCTTAACGTGAG
TTTTCGTTCCACTGAGCGTCAGACCCCGTAGAAAAGATCAAAGGATCTTCTTGAGATCCTTTTTTTCTGC
GCGTAATCTGCTGCTTGCAAACAAAAAAACCACCGCTACCAGCGGTGGTTTGTTTGCCGGATCAAGAGCT
ACCAACTCTTTTTCCGAAGGTAACTGGCTTCAGCAGAGCGCAGATACCAAATACTGTCCTTCTAGTGTAG
CCGTAGTTAGGCCACCACTTCAAGAACTCTGTAGCACCGCCTACATACCTCGCTCTGCTAATCCTGTTAC
CAGTGGCTGCTGCCAGTGGCGATAAGTCGTGTCTTACCGGGTTGGACTCAAGACGATAGTTACCGGATAA
GGCGCAGCGGTCGGGCTGAACGGGGGGTTCGTGCACACAGCCCAGCTTGGAGCGAACGACCTACACCGAA
CTGAGATACCTACAGCGTGAGCTATGAGAAAGCGCCACGCTTCCCGAAGGGAGAAAGGCGGACAGGTATC
CGGTAAGCGGCAGGGTCGGAACAGGAGAGCGCACGAGGGAGCTTCCAGGGGGAAACGCCTGGTATCTTTA
TAGTCCTGTCGGGTTTCGCCACCTCTGACTTGAGCGTCGATTTTTGTGATGCTCGTCAGGGGGGCGGAGC
CTATGGAAAAACGCCAGCAACGCGGCCTTTTTACGGTTCCTGGCCTTTTGCTGGCCTTTTGCTCACATGT
TCTTTCCTGCGTTATCCCCTGATTCTGTGGATAACCGTATTACCGCCTTTGAGTGAGCTGATACCGCTCG
CCGCAGCCGAACGACCGAGCGCAGCGAGTCAGTGAGCGAGGAAGCGGAAGAGCGCCTGATGCGGTATTTT
CTCCTTACGCATCTGTGCGGTATTTCACACCGCATAAATTCCGACACCATCGAATGGCGCAAAACCTTTC
GCGGTATGGCATGATAGCGCCCGGAAGAGAGTCAATTCAGGGTGGTGAATGTGAAACCAGTAACGTTATA
CGATGTCGCAGAGTATGCCGGTGTCTCTTATCAGACCGTTTCCCGCGTGGTGAACCAGGCCAGCCACGTT
TCTGCGAAAACGCGGGAAAAAGTGGAAGCGGCGATGGCGGAGCTGAATTACATTCCCAACCGCGTGGCAC
AACAACTGGCGGGCAAACAGTCGTTGCTGATTGGCGTTGCCACCTCCAGTCTGGCCCTGCACGCGCCGTC
GCAAATTGTCGCGGCGATTAAATCTCGCGCCGATCAACTGGGTGCCAGCGTGGTGGTGTCGATGGTAGAA
CGAAGCGGCGTCGAAGCCTGTAAAGCGGCGGTGCACAATCTTCTCGCGCAACGCGTCAGTGGGCTGATCA
TTAACTATCCGCTGGATGACCAGGATGCCATTGCTGTGGAAGCTGCCTGCACTAATGTTCCGGCGTTATT
TCTTGATGTCTCTGACCAGACACCCATCAACAGTATTATTTTCTCCCATGAAGACGGTACGCGACTGGGC
GTGGAGCATCTGGTCGCATTGGGTCACCAGCAAATCGCGCTGTTAGCGGGCCCATTAAGTTCTGTCTCGG
CGCGTCTGCGTCTGGCTGGCTGGCATAAATATCTCACTCGCAATCAAATTCAGCCGATAGCGGAACGGGA
AGGCGACTGGAGTGCCATGTCCGGTTTTCAACAAACCATGCAAATGCTGAATGAGGGCATCGTTCCCACT
GCGATGCTGGTTGCCAACGATCAGATGGCGCTGGGCGCAATGCGCGCCATTACCGAGTCCGGGCTGCGCG
TTGGTGCGGATATCTCGGTAGTGGGATACGACGATACCGAAGACAGCTCATGTTATATCCCGCCGTTAAC
CACCATCAAACAGGATTTTCGCCTGCTGGGGCAAACCAGCGTGGACCGCTTGCTGCAACTCTCTCAGGGC
CAGGCGGTGAAGGGCAATCAGCTGTTGCCCGTCTCACTGGTGAAAAGAAAAACCACCCTGGCGCCCAATA
CGCAAACCGCCTCTCCCCGCGCGTTGGCCGATTCATTAATGCAGCTGGCACGACAGGTTTCCCGACTGGA
AAGCGGGCAGTGAGCGCAACGCAATTAATGTAAGTTAGCTCACTCATTAGGCACCCCAGGCTTTACACTT
TATGCTTCCGGCTCGTATGTTGTGTGGAATTGTGAGCGGATAACAATTTCACACAGGAAACAGCTATGAC
CATGATTACGGATTCACTGGCCGTCGTTTTACAACGTCGTGACTGGGAAAACCCTGGCGTTACCCAACTT
AATCGCCTTGCAGCACATCCCCCTTTCGCCAGCTGGCGTAATAGCGAAGAGGCCCGCACCGATCGCCCTT
CCCAACAGTTGCGCAGCCTGAATGGCGAATGGCGCTTTGCCTGGTTTCCGGCACCAGAAGCGGTGCCGGA
AAGCTGGCTGGAGTGCGATCTTCCTGAGGCCGATACTGTCGTCGTCCCCTCAAACTGGCAGATGCACGGT
TACGATGCGCCCATCTACACCAACGTGACCTATCCCATTACGGTCAATCCGCCGTTTGTTCCCACGGAGA
ATCCGACGGGTTGTTACTCGCTCACATTTAATGTTGATGAAAGCTGGCTACAGGAAGGCCAGACGCGAAT
TATTTTTGATGGCGTTGGAATTA
Features (pLannotate 1.2.2; 17 found; start..end, strand, type, name):
    182..210     +  promoter       tac promoter: strong E. coli promoter; hybrid between the trp and lac UV5 promoters
    218..234     +  protein_bind   lac operator: The lac repressor binds to the lac operator to inhibit transcription in E. coli. This inhibition can be relieved by adding lactose or isopropyl-β-D-thiogalactopyranoside (IPTG). lac repressor encoded by lacI
    257..910     +  CDS            GST26_SCHJA: Experimental evidence at protein level: Swiss-Prot protein existence level 1. GST isoenzymes appear to play a central role in the parasite detoxification system. Other functions are also suspected including a role in increasing the solubility of haematin in the parasite gut. From Schistosoma japonicum (Blood fluke).
    908..1198    +  CDS            Sntg2 (fragment): SNTG2_MOUSE - Experimental evidence at protein level: Swiss-Prot protein existence level 1. Adapter protein that binds to and probably organizes the subcellular localization of a variety of proteins. May link various receptors to the actin cytoskeleton and the dystrophin glycoprotein complex (By similarity). From Mus musculus (Mouse).
   1219..1258    +  CDS            rop (fragment): Rop protein, which maintains plasmids at low copy number; rop
   1360..1400    +  misc_feature   bom (fragment): basis of mobility region from pBR322
   1505..1609    +  promoter       AmpR promoter: bla
   1610..2470    +  CDS            AmpR: β-lactamase; bla; confers resistance to ampicillin, carbenicillin, and related antibiotics
   2641..3229    +  rep_origin     ori: high-copy-number ColE1/pMB1/pBR322/pUC origin of replication
   3415..3466    -  misc_feature   bom (fragment): basis of mobility region from pBR322
   3473..3550    +  promoter       lacI promoter: lacI
   3551..4633    +  CDS            lacI: lac repressor; lacI; The lac repressor binds to the lac operator to inhibit transcription in E. coli. This inhibition can be relieved by adding lactose or isopropyl-β-D-thiogalactopyranoside (IPTG).
   4646..4667    +  protein_bind   CAP binding site: CAP binding activates transcription in the presence of cAMP. E. coli catabolite activator protein
   4682..4712    +  promoter       lac promoter: promoter for the E. coli lac operon
   4720..4736    +  protein_bind   lac operator: The lac repressor binds to the lac operator to inhibit transcription in E. coli. This inhibition can be relieved by adding lactose or isopropyl-β-D-thiogalactopyranoside (IPTG). lac repressor encoded by lacI
   4756..4929    +  CDS            lacZα: LacZα fragment of β-galactosidase; lacZ fragment
   5193..106     -  CDS            yciV (fragment) (across the origin): RNAAM_ECOLI - Also known as trpH From Escherichia coli (strain K12).
