[The description below was written by a language model from this plasmid's Addgene catalogue record and pLannotate feature annotations shown in this document.]
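Description:
pGEX-gamma2-syntrophin-PDZ-1 is a bacterial expression plasmid built on the pGEX-4T-1 backbone for producing the single PDZ domain of mouse gamma2-syntrophin (Sntg2) as a glutathione S-transferase fusion in E. coli. The sequenced plasmid is about 5.2 kb. It replicates from a high-copy ColE1/pMB1-type origin and is selected with ampicillin through the β-lactamase (AmpR) gene and its own promoter. Short annotated fragments of rop, the pBR322 bom region and E. coli yciV/trpH, together with a lac promoter/operator–lacZα segment downstream of lacI, appear to be remnants of the backbone rather than functional parts of the expression design.

The expression cassette is driven by the strong hybrid tac promoter followed by a lac operator. The plasmid also carries lacI under its own promoter, so transcription is repressed until it is induced with IPTG. The Schistosoma japonicum GST coding sequence sits immediately upstream of the Sntg2 fragment on the same strand. The catalogue lists the insert as 264 bp with no mutations. The annotated Sntg2 match is slightly longer, and it abuts the end of GST, consistent with an N-terminal GST–PDZ fusion. The insert was cloned by restriction enzymes, but the record does not identify the sites, and no protease cleavage site between GST and the insert is annotated in the feature table.

The GST moiety allows affinity capture of the fusion on glutathione resin, which makes the construct suitable for purifying the recombinant PDZ domain for in vitro binding work. The associated publication concerns a phosphorylation-dependent switch between 14-3-3 and PDZ domain interactions at the PRMT5 C-terminus, which suggests the plasmid was used to test PDZ domain interactions in that study.
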