Addgene plasmid #250073: pGEX-gamma2-syntrophin-PDZ-1
Purpose: Bacterial expression of gamma2-syntrophin PDZ domain 1
Depositing lab: Mark Bedford. Depositing organization: University of Texas MD Anderson Cancer Center. Publication: PRMT5 C-terminal Phosphorylation Modulates a 14-3-3/PDZ Interaction Switch. Espejo AB, Gao G, Black K, Gayatri S, Veland N, Kim J, Chen T, Sudol M, Walker C, Bedford MT. J Biol Chem. 2017 Feb 10;292(6):2255-2265. doi: 10.1074/jbc.M116.760330. Epub 2016 Dec 28. PubMed 28031468.
Backbone
  Vector backbone: pGEX-4T-1
  Backbone size w/o insert (bp): 4900
  Vector type: Bacterial Expression
Growth in bacteria
  Bacterial resistance: Ampicillin, 100 μg/mL
  Growth temperature: 37°C
  Growth strain: DH5alpha
  Copy number: High Copy
Gene/Insert
  Gene/Insert name: gamma2-syntrophin (1/1)
  Species: M. musculus (mouse)
  Insert size (bp): 264
  Mutation: None
  Entrez Gene: Sntg2 (a.k.a. BB121248, 9530013L23, 2210008K22Rik)
  Cloning method: Restriction Enzyme; 5′ cloning site Unknown (unknown if destroyed)
Terms and licenses: Academic/Nonprofit Terms; Industry Terms: Not Available to Industry
Depositor comments: UniProt ID: Q925E0
How to cite: pGEX-gamma2-syntrophin-PDZ-1 was a gift from Mark Bedford (Addgene plasmid # 250073 ; http://n2t.net/addgene:250073 ; RRID:Addgene_250073)
